>Addgene plasmid #121677 | pRG/III-hs-MBP-T43NTR-TrxA-H10 | addgene partial sequence | sequence record 237227 | Addgene NGS Result
CCACAGGGTAGCCAGCAGCATCCTGCGATGCAGATCCGGAACATAATGGTGCAGGGCGCTGACTTCCGCG
TTTCCAGACTTTACGAAACACGGAAACCGAAGACCATTCATGTTGTTGCTCAGGTCGCAGACGTTTTGCA
GCAGCAGTCGCTTCACGTTCGCTCGCGTATCGGTGATTCATTCTGCTAACCAGTAAGGCAACCCCGCCAG
CCTAGCCGGGTCCTCAACGACAGGAGCACGATCATGCGCACCCGTGGCCAGGACCCAACGCTGCCCGAAA
TTCCGACACCATCGAATGGTGCAAAACCTTTCGCGGTATGGCATGATAGCGCCCGGAAGAGAGTCAATTC
AGGGTGGTGAATGTGAAACCAGTAACGTTATACGATGTCGCAGAGTATGCCGGTGTCTCKTATCAGACCG
TTTCCCGCGTGGTGAACCAGGCCAGCCACGTTTCTGCGAAAACGCGGGAAAAAGTGGAAGCGGCGATGGC
GGAGCTGAATTACATTCCCAACCGCGTGGCACAACAACTGGCGGGCAAACAGTCGTTGCTGATTGGCGTT
GCCACCTCCAGTCTGGCCCTGCACGCGCCGTCGCAAATTGTCGCGGCGATTAAATCTCGCGCCGATCAAC
TGGGTGCCAGCGTGGTGGTGTCGATGGTAGAACGAAGCGGCGTCGAAGCCTGTAAAGCGGCGGTGCACAA
TCTTCTCGCGCAACGCGTCAGTGGGCTGATCATTAACTATCCGCTGGATGACCAGGATGCCATTGCTGTG
GAAGCTGCCTGCACTAATGTTCCGGCGTTATTTCTTGATGTCTCTGACCAGACACCCATCAACAGTATTA
TTTTCTCCCATGAAGACGGTACGCGACTGGGCGTGGAGCATCTGGTCGCATTGGGTCACCAGCAAATCGC
GCTGTTAGCGGGCCCATTAAGTTCTGTCTCGGCGCGTCTGCGTCTGGCTGGCTGGCATAAATATCTCACT
CGCAATCAAATTCAGCCGATAGCGGAACGGGAAGGCGACTGGAGTGCCATGTCCGGTTTTCAACAAACCA
TGCAAATGCTGAATGAGGGCATCGTTCCCACTGCGATGCTGGTTGCCAACGATCAGATGGCGCTGGGCGC
AATGCGCGCCATTACCGAGTCCGGGCTGCGCGTTGGTGCGGATATCTCGGTAGTGGGATACGACGATACC
GAAGACAGCTCATGTTATATCCCGCCGTTAACCACCATCAAACAGGATTTTCGCCTGCTGGGGCAAACCA
GCGTGGACCGCTTGCTGCAACTCTCTCAGGGCCAGGCGGTGAAGGGCAATCAGCTGTTGCCCGTCTCACT
GGTGAAAAGAAAAACCACCCTGGCGCCCAATACGCAAACCGCCTCTCCCCGCGCGTTGGCCGATTCATTA
ATGCAGCTGGCACGACAGGTTTCCCGACTGGAAAGCGGGCAGTGAGCGCAACGCAATTAATGTGAGTTAG
CTCACTCATTAGGCACCCCAGGCTTTACACTTTATGCTTCCGGCTCGTATGTTGTGTGGAATTGTGAGCG
GATAACAATTTCACACAGGAAACAGCTATGACCATGATTACGAATTTCTAGATAACGAGGGCAAACCATG
AAAATAAAAACAGGTGCACGCATCCTCGCATTATCCGCATTAACGACGATGATGTTTTCCGCCTCGGCTC
TCGCCAAAATCGAAGAAGGTAAACTGGTAATCTGGATTAACGGCGATAAAGGCTATAACGGTCTCGCTGA
AGTCGGTAAGAAATTCGAGAAAGATACCGGAATTAAAGTCACCGTTGAGCATCCGGATAAACTGGAAGAG
AAATTCCCACAGGTTGCGGCAACTGGCGATGGCCCTGACATTATCTTCTGGGCACACGACCGCTTTGGTG
GCTACGCTCAATCTGGCCTGTTGGCTGAAATCACCCCGGACAAAGCGTTCCAGGACAAGCTGTATCCGTT
TACCTGGGATGCCGTACGTTACAACGGCAAGCTGATTGCTTACCCGATCGCTGTTGAAGCGTTATCGCTG
ATTTATAACAAAGATCTGCTGCCGAACCCGCCAAAAACCTGGGAAGAGATCCCGGCGCTGGATAAAGAAC
TGAAAGCGAAAGGTAAGAGCGCGCTGATGTTCAACCTGCAAGAACCGTACTTCACCTGGCCGCTGATTGC
TGCTGACGGGGGTTATGCGTTCAAGTATGAAAACGGCAAGTACGACATTAAAGACGTGGGCGTGGATAAC
GCTGGCGCGAAAGCGGGTCTGACCTTCCTGGTTGACCTGATTAAAAACAAACACATGAATGCAGACACCG
ATTACTCCATCGCAGAAGCTGCCTTTAATAAAGGCGAAACAGCGATGACCATCAACGGCCCGTGGGCATG
GTCCAACATCGACACCAGCAAAGTGAATTATGGTGTAACGGTACTGCCGACCTTCAAGGGTCAACCATCC
AAACCGTTCGTTGGCGTGCTGAGCGCAGGTATTAACGCCGCCAGTCCGAACAAAGAGCTGGCAAAAGAGT
TCCTCGAAAACTATCTGCTGACTGATGAAGGTCTGGAAGCGGTTAATAAAGACAAACCGCTGGGTGCCGT
AGCGCTGAAGTCTTACGAGGAAGTGTTGGCGAAAGATCCACGTATTGCCGCCACCATGGAAAACGCCCAG
AAAGGTGAAATCATGCCGAACATCCCGCAGATGTCCGCTTTCTGGTATGCCGTGCGTACTGCGGTGATCA
ACGCCGCCAGCGGTCGTCAGACTGTCGATGAAGCCCTGAAAGACGCGCAGACTGGATCCACCTCGGAATC
CGACACGGCAGGGCCCAACAGCGACCTGGACGTGAACACTGACATTTATTCCAAGGTGCTGGTGACTGCT
ATATACCTGGCACTCTTCGTGGTGGGCACTGTGGGCAACTCCGTGACAGCCTTCACTCTAGCGCGGAAGA
AGTCACTGCAGAGCCTGCAGAGCACTGTGCATTACCACCTGGGCAGCCTGGCACTGTCTGACCTGCTTAT
CCTTCTGCTGGCCATGCCCGTGGAGCTATACAACTTCATCTGGGTACACCATCCCTGGGCCTTTGGGGAC
GCTGGCTGCCGTGGCTACTATTTCCTGCGTGATGCCTGCACCTATGCCACAGCCCTCAATGTAGCCAGCC
TGAGTGTGGAGCGCTACTTGGCCATCTGCCATCCCTTCAAGGCCAAGACCCTCATGTCCCGCAGCCGCAC
CAAGAAATTCATCAGTGCCATATGGCTAGCTTCGGCGCTGCTGGCTATACCCATGCTTTTCACCATGGGC
CTGCAGAACCGCAGTGGTGACGGCACGCACCCTGGCGGCCTGGTGTGCACACCCATTGTGGACACAGCCA
CTGTCAAGGTCGTCATCCAGGTTAACACCTTCATGTCCTTCCTGTTTCCCATGTTGGTCATCTCCATCCT
AAACACCGTGATTGCCAACAAACTGACAGTCATGGTGCACCAGGCCGCCGAGCAGGGCCGAGTGTGCACC
GTGGGCACACACAACGGTTTAGAGCACAGCACGTTCAACATGACCATCGAGCCGGGTCGTGTCCAGGCCC
TGCGCCACGGAGTCCTCGTCTTACGTGCTGTGGTCATTGCCTTTGTGGTCTGCTGGCTGCCCTACCACGT
GCGACGCCTGATGTTCTGCTATATCTCGGATGAACAGTGGACTACGTTCCTCTTCGATTTCTACCACTAT
TTCTACATGCTAACCAACGCTCTCTTCTACGTCAGCTCCGCCATCAATCCCATCCTCTACAACCTGGTCT
CCGCCAACTTCCGCCAGGTCTTTCTGTCCACGCTGGCCTGCCTTTGTCCTGGGTGGCGCCACCGCCGAAA
GAAGAGGCCAACGTTCTCCAGGAAGCCCAACAGCATGTCCAGCAACCATGCCTTTTCCACCAGCGCCACC
CGGGAGACCCTGTACGCGGCCGCAAGCGATAAAATTATTCACCTGACTGACGACAGTTTTGACACGGATG
TACTCAAAGCGGACGGGGCGATCCTCGTCGATTTCTGGGCAGAGTGGTGCGGTCCGTGCAAAATGATCGC
CCCGATTCTGGATGAAATCGCTGACGAATATCAGGGCAAACTGACCGTTGCAAAACTGAACATCGATCAA
AACCCTGGCACTGCGCCGAAATATGGCATCCGTGGTATCCCGACTCTGCTGCTGTTCAAAAACGGTGAAG
TGGCGGCAACCAAAGTGGGTGCACTGTCTAAAGGTCAGTTGAAAGAGTTCCTCGACGCTAACCTGGCGGG
TACCCACCATCACCATCACCATCACCATCACCATTAATAATCTAGAAAGCTTGGCACTGGCCGTCGTTTT
ACAACGTCGTGACTGGGAAAACCCTGGCGTTACCCAACTTAATCGCCTTGCAGCACATCCCCCTTTCGCC
AGCTGGCGTAATAGCGAAGAGGCCCGCACCGATCGCCCTTCCCAACAGTTGCGCAGCCTGAATGGCGAAT
GGCAGCTTGGCTGTTTTGGCGGATGAGATAAGATTTTCAGCCTGATACAGATTAAATCAGAACGCAGAAG
CGGTCTGATAAAACAGAATTTGCCTGGCGGCAGTAGCGCGGTGGTCCCACCTGACCCCATGCCGAACTCA
GAAGTGAAACGCCGTAGCGCCGATGGTAGTGTGGGGTCTCCCCATGCGAGAGTAGGGAACTGCCAGGCAT
CAAATAAAACGAAAGGCTCAGTCGAAAGACTGGGCCTTTCGTTTTATCTGTTGTTTGTCGGTGAACGCTC
TCCTGAGTAGGACAAATCCGCCGGGAGCGGATTTGAACGTTGCGAAGCAACGGCCCGGAGGGTGGCGGGC
AGGACGCCCGCCATAAACTGCCAGGCATCAAATTAAGCAGAAGGCCATCCTGACGGATGGCCTTTTTGCG
TTTCTACAAACTCTTTTGTTTATTTTTCTAAATACATTCAAATATGTATCCGCTCATGAGACAATAACCC
TGATAAATGCTTCAATAATATTGAAAAAGGAAGAGTATGAGTATTCAACATTTCCGTGTCGCCCTTATTC
CCTTTTTTGCGGCATTTTGCCTTCCTGTTTTTGCTCACCCAGAAACGCTGGTGAAAGTAAAAGATGCTGA
AGATCAGTTGGGTGCACGAGTGGGTTACATCGAACTGGATCTCAACAGCGGTAAGATCCTTGAGAGTTTT
CGCCCCGAAGAACGTTTCCCAATGATGAGCACTTTTAAAGTTCTGCTATGTGGCGCGGTATTATCCCGTG
TTGACGCCGGGCAAGAGCAACTCGGTCGCCGCATACACTATTCTCAGAATGACTTGGTTGAGTACTCACC
AGTCACAGAAAAGCATCTTACGGATGGCATGACAGTAAGAGAATTATGCAGTGCTGCCATAACCATGAGT
GATAACACTGCGGCCAACTTACTTCTGACAACGATCGGAGGACCGAAGGAGCTAACCGCTTTTTTGCACA
ACATGGGGGATCATGTAACTCGCCTTGATCGTTGGGAACCGGAGCTGAATGAAGCCATACCAAACGACGA
GCGTGACACCACGATGCCTGTAGCAATGGCAACAACGTTGCGCAAACTATTAACTGGCGAACTACTTACT
CTAGCTTCCCGGCAACAATTAATAGACTGGATGGAGGCGGATAAAGTTGCAGGACCACTTCTGCGCTCGG
CCCTTCCGGCTGGCTGGTTTATTGCTGATAAATCTGGAGCCGGTGAGCGTGGGTCTCGCGGTATCATTGC
AGCACTGGGGCCAGATGGTAAGCCCTCCCGTATCGTAGTTATCTACACGACGGGGAGTCAGGCAACTATG
GATGAACGAAATAGACAGATCGCTGAGATAGGTGCCTCACTGATTAAGCATTGGTAACTGTCAGACCAAG
TTTACTCATATATACTTTAGATTGATT
[38 nt withheld, positions 5908-5945]
A
[37 nt withheld, positions 5947-5983]
ATTTTGTTAAAATTCGCGTTAAATTTTTGTTAAATCAGCTCATTTTTTAACCAATAGGCCGAAATCGGCA
AAATCCCTTATAAATCAAAAGAATAGCCCGAGATCCGGCCGAACAAACTCCGGGAGGCAGCGTGATGCGG
CAACAATCACACGGATTTCCCGTGAACGGTCTGAATGAGCGGATTATTTTCAGGGAAAGTGAGTGTGGTC
AGCGTGCAGGTATATGGGCTATGATGTGCCCGGCGCTTGAGGCTTTCTGCCTCATGACGTGAAGGTGGTT
TGTTGCCGTGTTGTGTGGCAGAAAGAAGATAGCCCCGTAGTAAGTTAATTTTCATTAACCACCACGAGGC
ATCCCTATGTCTAGTCCACATCAGGATAGCCTCTTACCGCGCTTTGCGCAAGGAGAAGAAGGCCATGAAA
CTACCACGAAGTTCCCTTGTCTGGTGTGTGTTGATCGTGTGTCTCACACTGTTGATATTCACTTATCTGA
CACGAAAATCGCTGTGCGAGATTCGTTACAGAGACGGACACAGGGAGGTGGCGGCTTTCATGGCTTACGA
ATCCGGTAAGTAGCAACCTGGAGGCGGGCGCAGGCCCGCCTTTTCAGGACTGATGCTGGTCTGACTACTG
AAGCGCCTTTATAAAGGGGCTGCTGGTTCGCCGGTAGCCCCTTTCTCCTTGCTGATGTTGTGGGAATTCC
TGAATCGCCCCATCATCCAGCCAGAAAGTGAGGGAGCCACGGTTGATGAGAGCTTTGTTGTAGGTGGACC
AGTTGGTGATTTTGAACTTTTGCTTTGCCACGGAACGGTCTGCGTTGTCGGGAAGAT
[106 nt withheld, positions 6811-6916]
G
[125 nt withheld, positions 6918-7042]
AAAGGATCTAGGTGAAGATCCTTTTTGATAATCTCATGACCAAAATCCCTTAACGTGAGTTTTCGTTCCA
CTGAGCGTCAGACCCCGTAGAAAAGATCAAAGGATCTTCTTGAGATCCTTTTTTTCTGCGCGTAATCTGC
TGCTTGCAAACAAAAAAACCACCGCTACCAGCGGTGGTTTGTTTGCCGGATCAAGAGCTACCAACTCTTT
TTCCGAAGGTAACTGGCTTCAGCAGAGCGCAGATACCAAATACTGTCCTTCTAGTGTAGCCGTAGTTAGG
CCACCACTTCAAGAACTCTGTAGCACCGCCTACATACCTCGCTCTGCTAATCCTGTTACCAGTGGCTGCT
GCCAGTGGCGATAAGTCGTGTCTTACCGGGTTGGACTCAAGACGATAGTTACCGGATAAGGCGCAGCGGT
CGGGCTGAACGGGGGGTTCGTGCACACAGCCCAGCTTGGAGCGAACGACCTACACCGAACTGAGATACCT
ACAGCGTGAGCTATGAGAAAGCGCCACGCTTCCCGAAGGGAGAAAGGCGGACAGGTATCCGGTAAGCGGC
AGGGTCGGAACAGGAGAGCGCACGAGGGAGCTTCCAGGGGGAAACGCCTGGTATCTTTATAGTCCTGTCG
GGTTTCGCCACCTCTGACTTGAGCGTCGATTTTTGTGATGCTCGTCAGGGGGGCGGAGCCTATGGAAAAA
CGCCAGCAACGCGGCCTTTTTACGGTTCCTGGCCTTTTGCTGGCCTTTTGCTCACATGTTCTTTCCTGCG
TTATCCCCTGATTCTGTGGATAACCGTATTACCGCCTTTGAGTGAGCTGATACCGCTCGCCGCAGCCGAA
CGACCGAGCGCAGCGAGTCAGTGAGCGAGGAAGCGGAAGAGCGCCTGATGCGGTATTTTCTCCTTACGCA
TCTGTGCGGTATTTCACACCGCATAGGGTCATGGCTGCGCCCCGACACCCGCCAACACCCGCTGACGCGC
CCTGACGGGCTTGTCTGCTCCCGGCATCCGCTTACAGACAAGCTGTGACCGTCTCCGGGAGCTGCATGTG
TCAGAGGTTTTCACCGTCATCACCGAAACGCGCGAGGCAGCTGCGGTAAAGCTCATCAGCGTGGTCGTGC
AGCGATTCACAGATGTCTGCCTGTTCATCCGCGTCCAGCTCGTTGAGTTTCTCCAGAAGCGTTAATGTCT
GGCTTCTGATAAAGCGGGCCATGTTAAGGGCGGTTTTTTCCTGTTTGGTCACTGATGCCTCCGTGTAAGG
GGGATTTCTGTTCATGGGGGTAATGATACCGATGAAACGAGAGAGGATGCTCACGATACGGGTTACTGAT
GATGAACATGCCCGGTTACTGGAACGTTGTGAGGGTAAACAACTGGCGGTATGGATGCGGCGGG
