[The description below was written by a language model from this plasmid's Addgene catalogue record.]
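Description:
pRG/III-hs-MBP-T43NTR-TrxA-H10 is a bacterial expression plasmid of about 8.5 kb, built on the pRG/III-hs-MBP backbone, for producing a rat neurotensin receptor (NTSR1) fusion protein in E. coli. It is maintained as a low-copy plasmid under ampicillin selection. The record does not name the origin of replication or list any other backbone elements, and no feature table is provided.

The insert, about 1.2 kb, encodes the rat receptor with amino acids 1–42 deleted, so the coding region starts at residue 43 ("T43NTR"). It was cloned between BamHI and HindIII sites, both of which are retained, and expression is driven by the lac promoter. The backbone name and the MalE sequencing primer indicate that the truncated receptor sits downstream of maltose-binding protein, giving an N-terminal MBP fusion. MBP fusions of this kind are generally used to help direct membrane proteins to the bacterial inner membrane and improve their expression, although the record does not state whether the MBP signal sequence is present. At the C terminus the receptor is fused to thioredoxin (TrxA), a stable soluble partner often added to improve yield, followed by a ten-histidine tag.

The decahistidine tail allows the detergent-solubilised receptor to be captured by immobilized metal affinity chromatography, in line with the associated work evaluating neurotensin receptor purification by that method. The construct is therefore suited to producing and purifying recombinant G protein-coupled receptor from E. coli for biochemical or structural study.
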