Addgene plasmid #121677: pRG/III-hs-MBP-T43NTR-TrxA-H10
Purpose: Bacterial expression of neurotensin receptor fusion protein
Depositing lab: Reinhard Grisshammer & Richard Henderson. Depositing organization: MRC Laboratory of Molecular Biology. Publication: Quantitative evaluation of neurotensin receptor purification by immobilized metal affinity chromatography. Grisshammer R, Tucker J. Protein Expr Purif. 1997 Oct;11(1):53-60. doi: 10.1006/prep.1997.0766. PubMed 9325139.
Backbone
  Vector backbone: pRG/III-hs-MBP
  Backbone size w/o insert (bp): 6991
  Total vector size (bp): 8498
  Vector type: Bacterial Expression
Growth in bacteria
  Bacterial resistance: Ampicillin, 100 μg/mL
  Growth temperature: 37°C
  Growth strain: DH5alpha
  Copy number: Low Copy
Gene/Insert
  Gene/Insert name: neurotensin receptor (alt name: NTSR1)
  Species: R. norvegicus (rat)
  Insert size (bp): 1161
  Mutation: deleted amino acids 1-42
  Entrez Gene: Ntsr1 (a.k.a. Ntsr)
  Promoter: lac
  Tag / fusion protein: TrxA-H10 (C terminal on insert)
  Cloning method: Restriction Enzyme; 5′ cloning site BamHI (not destroyed); 3′ cloning site HindIII (not destroyed)
  Sequencing primers: 5′ MalE2; 3′ M13-For
Terms and licenses: Academic/Nonprofit Terms; Industry Terms: Not Available to Industry
Depositor comments: Internal plasmid code # 624
How to cite: pRG/III-hs-MBP-T43NTR-TrxA-H10 was a gift from Reinhard Grisshammer & Richard Henderson (Addgene plasmid # 121677 ; http://n2t.net/addgene:121677 ; RRID:Addgene_121677)
